Addgene plasmid #221618: AAV-hSyn-ZipV-2A-IvfChr (citrine, KV2.1)
Purpose: A recombinant AAV2 plasmid encoding the ZipACR I151V mutant with soma targeting with KV2.1 motif and membrane expression enhanced vfChrimson-Citrine with soma targeting KV2.1 motif.
Depositing lab: John Lin. Depositing organization: University of Tasmania. Publication: Dual-color optical activation and suppression of neurons with high temporal precision. Mermet-Joret N, Moreno A, Zbela A, Ellendersen BE, Krauth N, von Philipsborn A, Piriz J, Lin JY, Nabavi S. eLife 2023 12:RP90327 10.7554/eLife.90327.1.
Backbone
  Vector backbone: AAV
  Backbone size w/o insert (bp): 4183
  Vector type: AAV
Growth in bacteria
  Bacterial resistance: Ampicillin, 100 μg/mL
  Growth temperature: 37°C
  Growth strain: NEB Stable
  Copy number: Unknown
Gene/Insert
  Gene/Insert name: ZipACR (I151V)KV2.1-2A-IvfChr-citrine-Kv2.1
  Species: Synthetic
  Insert size (bp): 3258
  Mutation: ZipACR (I151V) with soma targeting, vfChrimson with membrane trafficking enhancement and soma targeting
  Promoter: Human Synapsin
  Cloning method: Restriction Enzyme; 5′ cloning site BamHI (not destroyed); 3′ cloning site XbaI (not destroyed)
Terms and licenses: Academic/Nonprofit Terms; Industry Terms: Not Available to Industry
Depositor comments: soma targeted ZipACR (I151V) and 2A mediated expression of membrane optimized vfChrimson and soma targeting, citrine as vfChrimson expression marker. Please visit https://doi.org/10.7554/eLife.90327.1 for preprint.
How to cite: AAV-hSyn-ZipV-2A-IvfChr (citrine, KV2.1) was a gift from John Lin (Addgene plasmid # 221618 ; http://n2t.net/addgene:221618 ; RRID:Addgene_221618)
