[The description below was written by a language model from this plasmid's Addgene catalogue record and pLannotate feature annotations shown in this document.]
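Description:
AAV-hSyn-ZipV-2A-IvfChr (citrine, KV2.1) is an AAV2 transfer plasmid for packaging a bicistronic optogenetic cassette into recombinant adeno-associated virus for delivery to neurons. In bacteria it is maintained by a high-copy ColE1/pUC-type origin and selected with ampicillin through the β-lactamase gene. An f1 origin and short lacZα and lacI remnants are carried over from the cloning backbone. The expression cassette lies between two AAV2 inverted terminal repeats, which supply the signals for replication and encapsidation of the vector genome. The use of a recombination-deficient growth strain fits with the instability typical of ITR-containing plasmids.

Transcription is driven by the human synapsin I promoter, which restricts expression to neurons. The synthetic insert of about 3.3 kb encodes the I151V mutant of ZipACR, a light-gated anion channel used for silencing, fused to a soma-targeting motif from the Kv2.1 (Kcnb1) potassium channel. A 2A peptide follows, so that a second protein is produced from the same transcript: a membrane-trafficking-enhanced vfChrimson (IvfChr), a red-light-driven cation channelrhodopsin, fused to Citrine as its expression marker and to a second Kv2.1 motif. The automated annotation does not label the ZipACR or 2A segments and identifies the Chrimson variant as a ChrimsonR fragment, but the two Kcnb1 fragments and Citrine match the catalogue description. Downstream, the table detects only fragments of WPRE and of the SV40 polyadenylation signal, suggesting shortened versions of these elements for transcript stabilisation and 3′ end processing.

According to the associated publication title, the construct is used for dual-colour optical activation and suppression of the same neurons with high temporal precision. Confining both opsins to the soma limits their presence in axons and distal processes.
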