Features (pLannotate 1.2.2; 17 found; start..end, strand, type, name):
    216..804     -  rep_origin     ori: high-copy-number ColE1/pMB1/pBR322/pUC origin of replication
    975..1835    -  CDS            AmpR: β-lactamase; bla; confers resistance to ampicillin, carbenicillin, and related antibiotics
   1836..1940    -  promoter       AmpR promoter: bla
   1993..2421    -  rep_origin     f1 ori (sequence partly withheld): f1 bacteriophage origin of replication; arrow indicates direction of (+) strand synthesis
   2426..2495    -  CDS            lacZα (fragment): LacZα fragment of β-galactosidase; lacZ fragment
   2490..2622    -  repeat_region  AAV2 ITR (fragment): inverted terminal repeat of adeno-associated virus serotype 2 inverted
   2704..3151    +  promoter       hSyn promoter: human synapsin I promoter; confers neuron-specific expression (Kügler et al., 2003)
   4078..4395    +  CDS            Kcnb1 (fragment): KCNB1_RAT - Experimental evidence at protein level: Swiss-Prot protein existence level 1. Voltage-gated potassium channel that mediates transmembrane potassium transport in excitable membranes, primarily in the brain, but also in the pancreas and cardiovascular system. Contributes to the regulation of the action potential (AP) repolarization, duration and frequency of repetitive AP firing in neurons, muscle cells and endocrine cells and plays a role in homeostatic attenuation of electrical excitability throughout the brain (PubMed:10024359, PubMed:10618149, PubMed:12451110, PubMed:17379638, Pu
   4635..5442    +  CDS            ChrimsonR (fragment): red light-drivable channelrhodopsin from Chlamydomonas noctigama (Klapoetke et al., 2014) K176R mutant with accelerated closing kinetics
   5509..6225    +  CDS            Citrine: Citrine is a basic (constitutively fluorescent) yellow fluorescent protein published in 2001, derived from Aequorea victoria. It has moderate acid sensitivity.
   6226..6420    +  CDS            Kcnb1 (fragment): KCNB1_RAT - Experimental evidence at protein level: Swiss-Prot protein existence level 1. Voltage-gated potassium channel that mediates transmembrane potassium transport in excitable membranes, primarily in the brain, but also in the pancreas and cardiovascular system. Contributes to the regulation of the action potential (AP) repolarization, duration and frequency of repetitive AP firing in neurons, muscle cells and endocrine cells and plays a role in homeostatic attenuation of electrical excitability throughout the brain (PubMed:10024359, PubMed:10618149, PubMed:12451110, PubMed:17379638, Pu
   6432..6589    +  misc_feature   WPRE (fragment): woodchuck hepatitis virus posttranscriptional regulatory element
   6595..6679    +  misc_feature   WPRE (fragment): woodchuck hepatitis virus posttranscriptional regulatory element
   6678..6721    -  polyA_signal   SV40 poly(A) signal (fragment): SV40 polyadenylation signal
   6732..6799    -  polyA_signal   SV40 poly(A) signal (fragment): SV40 polyadenylation signal
   6932..7065    +  repeat_region  AAV2 ITR: inverted terminal repeat of adeno-associated virus serotype 2 inverted
   7059..33      -  CDS            lacI (fragment) (across the origin): lac repressor; lacI; The lac repressor binds to the lac operator to inhibit transcription in E. coli. This inhibition can be relieved by adding lactose or isopropyl-β-D-thiogalactopyranoside (IPTG).
>Addgene plasmid #221618 | AAV-hSyn-ZipV-2A-IvfChr (citrine, KV2.1) | addgene full sequence | sequence record 441799 | Addgene NGS Result
CGCGCGGGGAGAGGCGGTTTGCGTATTGGGCGCTCTTCCGCTTCCTCGCTCACTGACTCGCTGCGCTCGG
TCGTTCGGCTGCGGCGAGCGGTATCAGCTCACTCAAAGGCGGTAATACGGTTATCCACAGAATCAGGGGA
TAACGCAGGAAAGAACATGTGAGCAAAAGGCCAGCAAAAGGCCAGGAACCGTAAAAAGGCCGCGTTGCTG
GCGTTTTTCCATAGGCTCCGCCCCCCTGACGAGCATCACAAAAATCGACGCTCAAGTCAGAGGTGGCGAA
ACCCGACAGGACTATAAAGATACCAGGCGTTTCCCCCTGGAAGCTCCCTCGTGCGCTCTCCTGTTCCGAC
CCTGCCGCTTACCGGATACCTGTCCGCCTTTCTCCCTTCGGGAAGCGTGGCGCTTTCTCATAGCTCACGC
TGTAGGTATCTCAGTTCGGTGTAGGTCGTTCGCTCCAAGCTGGGCTGTGTGCACGAACCCCCCGTTCAGC
CCGACCGCTGCGCCTTATCCGGTAACTATCGTCTTGAGTCCAACCCGGTAAGACACGACTTATCGCCACT
GGCAGCAGCCACTGGTAACAGGATTAGCAGAGCGAGGTATGTAGGCGGTGCTACAGAGTTCTTGAAGTGG
TGGCCTAACTACGGCTACACTAGAAGAACAGTATTTGGTATCTGCGCTCTGCTGAAGCCAGTTACCTTCG
GAAAAAGAGTTGGTAGCTCTTGATCCGGCAAACAAACCACCGCTGGTAGCGGTGGTTTTTTTGTTTGCAA
GCAGCAGATTACGCGCAGAAAAAAAGGATCTCAAGAAGATCCTTTGATCTTTTCTACGGGGTCTGACGCT
CAGTGGAACGAAAACTCACGTTAAGGGATTTTGGTCATGAGATTATCAAAAAGGATCTTCACCTAGATCC
TTTTAAATTAAAAATGAAGTTTTAAATCAATCTAAAGTATATATGAGTAAACTTGGTCTGACAGTTACCA
ATGCTTAATCAGTGAGGCACCTATCTCAGCGATCTGTCTATTTCGTTCATCCATAGTTGCCTGACTCCCC
GTCGTGTAGATAACTACGATACGGGAGGGCTTACCATCTGGCCCCAGTGCTGCAATGATACCGCGAGACC
CACGCTCACCGGCTCCAGATTTATCAGCAATAAACCAGCCAGCCGGAAGGGCCGAGCGCAGAAGTGGTCC
TGCAACTTTATCCGCCTCCATCCAGTCTATTAATTGTTGCCGGGAAGCTAGAGTAAGTAGTTCGCCAGTT
AATAGTTTGCGCAACGTTGTTGCCATTGCTACAGGCATCGTGGTGTCACGCTCGTCGTTTGGTATGGCTT
CATTCAGCTCCGGTTCCCAACGATCAAGGCGAGTTACATGATCCCCCATGTTGTGCAAAAAAGCGGTTAG
CTCCTTCGGTCCTCCGATCGTTGTCAGAAGTAAGTTGGCCGCAGTGTTATCACTCATGGTTATGGCAGCA
CTGCATAATTCTCTTACTGTCATGCCATCCGTAAGATGCTTTTCTGTGACTGGTGAGTACTCAACCAAGT
CATTCTGAGAATAGTGTATGCGGCGACCGAGTTGCTCTTGCCCGGCGTCAATACGGGATAATACCGCGCC
ACATAGCAGAACTTTAAAAGTGCTCATCATTGGAAAACGTTCTTCGGGGCGAAAACTCTCAAGGATCTTA
CCGCTGTTGAGATCCAGTTCGATGTAACCCACTCGTGCACCCAACTGATCTTCAGCATCTTTTACTTTCA
CCAGCGTTTCTGGGTGAGCAAAAACAGGAAGGCAAAATGCCGCAAAAAAGGGAATAAGGGCGACACGGAA
ATGTTGAATACTCATACTCTTCCTTTTTCAATATTATTGAAGCATTTATCAGGGTTATTGTCTCATGAGC
GGATACATATTTGAATGTATTTAGAAAAATAAACAAATAGGGGTTCCGCGCACATTTCCCCGAAAAGTGC
CACCTAAATTGTAAGCGTTAATATTTTGTTAAAATTCGCGTTAAATTTTTGTTAAATCAGCTCATTTTTT
AACCAATAGGCCGAAATCGGCAAAATCCCTTATAAATCAAAAGAATAGACCGAGATAGGGT
[37 nt withheld, positions 2092-2128]
AAAGAACGTGGACTCCAACGTCAAAGG
[49 nt withheld, positions 2156-2204]
T
[91 nt withheld, positions 2206-2296]
G
[124 nt withheld, positions 2298-2421]
CCCATTCGCCATTCAGGCTGCGCAACTGTTGGGAAGGGCGATCGGTGCGGGCCTCTTCGCTATTACGCCA
GCTGCGCGCTCGCTCGCTCACTGAGGCCGCCCGGGCAAAGCCCGGGCGTCGGGCGACCTTTGGTCGCCCG
GCCTCAGTGAGCGAGCGAGCGCGCAGAGAGGGAGTGGCCAACTCCATCACTAGGGGTTCCTTGTAGTTAA
TGATTAACCCGCCATGCTACTTATCTACGTAGCCATGCTCTAGGAAGATCTCTGCAGAGGGCCCTGCGTA
TGAGTGCAAGTGGGTTTTAGGACCAGGATGAGGCGGGGTGGGGGTGCCTACCTGACGACCGACCCCGACC
CACTGGACAAGCACCCAACCCCCATTCCCCAAATTGCGCATCCCCTATCAGAGAGGGGGAGGGGAAACAG
GATGCGGCGAGGCGCGTGCGCACTGCCAGCTTCAGCACCGCGGACAGTGCCTTCGCCCCCGCCTGGCGGC
GCGCGCCACCGCCGCCTCAGCACTGAAGGCGCGCTGACGTCACTCGCCGGTCCCCCGCAAACTCCCCTTC
CCGGCCACCTTGGTCGCGTCCGCGCCGCCGCCGGCCCAGCCGGACCGCACCACGCGAGGCGCGAGATAGG
GGGGCACGGGCGCGACCATCTGCGCTGCGGCGCCGGCGACTCAGCGCTGCCTCAGTCTGCGGTGGGCAGC
GGAGGAGTCGTGTCGTGCCTGAGAGCGCAGTCGAATTCAAGCTTGGATCCATGGCCGCCCTCCATCAGGC
TCTGGAGGAGCTGGGACAGGGAGCCAGCAGGCACCTCCTGTACAGAGCCCCCGAGGAGATGGTGTATGGC
AAGTGGGTGGAGGCCAACCCTAGGTGCATCGAACTGCACGACCACTCCGACTACGTGTACGTGTTCCAGC
TGTGCTTCGCCGTGGTGTGCGCCTGCCAGGTGATCTTCATGTTCACCAGGGCCCCCAACGTGGGCTGGGA
AGCCATCTATCTGCCCCTGGCCGAGGTCGTGACCTACAGCATTGCCGCCAACGGAGAGGGCGTGCTGAGG
ATGGCCGACGGCAGGTACTTCAATTTCGCCAAACTGGCCGGATGGGCCGTGTGCTGCCCCATTATGCTCA
TCCAGATCGGAGGCATGGCCCAGATCAAGTACAGGACCATCCCCCTGAACAACGTGGTGCTGGCCGCTAG
CCTGAATAGGGTCATCTTCGGCATGGCCAGCGCCATCACAGCCTCCGACCCTGCTAGATGGGGCTTTTAC
TTCTGCGCCTGGATCTGTTACCTGACCGAGGTCGGCATCACCCTGACCATCATGGCCGTGGCCATCAGCG
ACTTCAGCAAGATCAAGACAGAGCTCGGCCAGTGGGTGGTGGGCCGTATTCAAACCATGAGGATCATCTT
TCTGGTCGCCTGGACCAGCTTCCCCGTCGTGTGGGTGCTGGGCTACACCGGATTCTGCGTGATCCACGAG
GACTACATCGCCCTGCTGTATCTGTTCGCCGACCTGCTCTCCAAGAACACCTGGGGAGTGATGATGTGGC
ATACCACCTGGGTGAAACTCAACGGCAAATGGGACAGGGAATTTGCCGCCGCCGGAGGACACGAGGCTCT
GAAGAAGGCCCTGGAGCAGGACGTGGAAATCGGCGCCGGCGAGAAGAACCAGAACCAGCTGACCGCCAGG
CAGGCGGCCGCGCAGAGCCAGCCCATCTTGAATACCAAGGAGATGGCCCCCCAGAGCAAGCCCCCCGAGG
AGCTGGAGATGAGCAGCATGCCCAGCCCCGTGGCCCCCCTGCCCGCCAGAACCGAGGGCGTGATAGATAT
GAGGTCTATGAGCAGCATCGACAGCTTCATCTCATGTGCAACTGACTTCCCCGAGGCCACCAGATTCGCT
AGCGGAGGTGGATCTGGTGGCGGTGAGGGCAGAGGAAGTCTTCTAACATGCGGTGACGTGGAGGAGAATC
CCGGCCCTCGTACGATGGTGAGCAGAAGACCCTGGCTGCTGGCCCTGGCCCTGGCCGTGGCCCTGGCCGC
CGGCAGCGCCGGCGCCAGCACCGGCAGCGACGCCACCGTGCCCGTGGCCACCCAGGACGGCCCCGACTAC
GTGTTCCACAGAGCCCACGAGAGAATGCTGTTCCAGACCAGCTACACCCTGGAGAACAACGGCAGCGTGA
TCTGCATCCCCAACAACGGCCAGTGCTTCTGCCTGGCCTGGCTGCTGCACAGCAGAGGCACACCAGGAGA
AAAGATCGGCGCCCAGGTCTGCCAGTGGATTGCTTTCAGCATCGCCATCGTCCTGCTGACATTCTACGGC
TTCAGCGCCTGGAAGGCCACTTGCGGTTGGGAGGAGGTCTACGTCTGTTGCGTCGAGGTGCTGTTCGTGA
CCCTGGAGATCTTCAAGGAGTTCAGCAGCCCCGCCACAGTGTACCTGTCTACCGGCAACCACGCCTATTG
CCTGCGCTACTTCGAGTGGCTGCTGTCTTGCCCCGTGATCCTGATCCGCCTGAGCAACCTGAGCGGCCTG
AAGAACGACTACAGCAAGCGGACCATGGGCCTGATCGTGTCTTGCGTGGGAATGATCGTGTTCGGCATGG
CCGCAGGACTGGCTACCGATTGGCTCAAGTGGCTGCTGTATATCGTGTCTTGCATCTACGGCGGCTACAT
GTACTTCCAGGCCGCCAAGTGCTACGTGGAAGCCAACCACAGCGTGCCTAAAGGCCATTGCCGCATGGTC
GTGAAGCTGATGGCCTACGCTTTCTTCGCCTCTTGGGGCATGTACCCAATCCTCTGGGCAGTGGGACCAG
AAGGACTGCTGAAGCTGAGCCCTTACGCCAACAGCATCGGCCACAGCATCTGCGACATCATCGCCAAGGA
GTTTTGGACCTTCCTGGCCCACCACCTGAGGATCAAGATCCACGAGCACATCCTGATCCACGGCGACATC
CGGAAGACCACCAAGATGGAGATCGGAGGCGAGGAGGTGGAAGTGGAAGAGTTCGTGGAGGAGGAGGACG
AGGACACAGTGCTCGAGAAGAGCAGGATCACCAGCGAGGGCGAGTACATCCCCCTGGACCAGATCGACAT
CAACGTGATGGTGAGCAAGGGCGAGGAGCTGTTCACCGGGGTGGTGCCCATCCTGGTCGAGCTGGACGGC
GACGTAAACGGCCACAAGTTCAGCGTGTCCGGCGAGGGCGAGGGCGATGCCACCTACGGCAAGCTGACCC
TGAAGTTCATCTGCACCACCGGCAAGCTGCCCGTGCCCTGGCCCACCCTCGTGACCACCTTCGGCTACGG
CCTGATGTGCTTCGCCCGCTACCCCGACCACATGAAGCAGCACGACTTCTTCAAGTCCGCCATGCCCGAA
GGCTACGTCCAGGAGCGCACCATCTTCTTCAAGGACGACGGCAACTACAAGACCCGCGCCGAGGTGAAGT
TCGAGGGCGACACCCTGGTGAACCGCATCGAGCTGAAGGGCATCGACTTCAAGGAGGACGGCAACATCCT
GGGGCACAAGCTGGAGTACAACTACAACAGCCACAACGTCTATATCATGGCCGACAAGCAGAAGAACGGC
ATCAAGGTGAACTTCAAGATCCGCCACAACATCGAGGACGGCAGCGTGCAGCTCGCCGACCACTACCAGC
AGAACACCCCCATCGGCGACGGCCCCGTGCTGCTGCCCGACAACCACTACCTGAGCTACCAGTCCGCCCT
GAGCAAAGACCCCAACGAGAAGCGCGATCACATGGTCCTGCTGGAGTTCGTGACCGCCGCCGGGATCACT
CTCGGCATGGACGAGCTGTACAAGCAGTCCCAACCCATACTGAACACGAAGGAAATGGCTCCTCAAAGTA
AACCGCCCGAAGAACTCGAAATGAGTTCAATGCCATCACCTGTGGCTCCGCTTCCCGCCCGCACGGAAGG
TGTCATCGACATGCGAAGCATGTCTAGTATTGACTCATTTATTAGCTGCGCCACCGATTTCCCTGAAGCT
ACTCGGTTCTAATCTAGAATAATCAACCTCTGGATTACAAAATTTGTGAAAGATTGACTGGTATTCTTAA
CTATGTTGCTCCTTTTACGCTATGTGGATACGCTGCTTTAATGCCTTTGTATCATGCTATTGCTTCCCGT
ATGGCTTTCATTTTCTCCTCCTTGTATAAATCCTGGTTAGTTCTTGCCACGGCGGAACTCATCGCCGCCT
GCCTTGCCCGCTGCTGGACAGGGGCTCGGCTGTTGGGCACTGACAATTCCGTGGTGTTTATTTGTGAAAT
TTGTGATGCTATTGCTTTATTTGTAACCATCACTAGTTAGGCTTTATTTGTGAAATTTGTGATGCTATTG
CTTTATTTGTAACCATTATAAGCTGCAATAAACAAGTTAACAACAACAATTGCATTCATTTTATGTTTCA
GGTTCAGGGGGAGATGTGGGAGGTTTTTTAAAATCGATAAGGATCTTCCTAGAGCATGGCTACGTAGATA
AGTAGCATGGCGGGTTAATCATTAACTACAAGGAACCCCTAGTGATGGAGTTGGCCACTCCCTCTCTGCG
CGCTCGCTCGCTCACTGAGGCCGGGCGACCAAAGGTCGCCCGACGCCCGGGCTTTGCCCGGGCGGCCTCA
GTGAGCGAGCGAGCGCGCAGCTGCATTAATGAATCGGCCAA
